>Addgene plasmid #35443 | pRSII308 | depositor full sequence | sequence record 49570 | pRSII308 sequence 4516 bps
TCGCGCGTTTCGGTGATGACGGTGAAAACCTCTGACACATGCAGCTCCCGGAGACGGTCACAGCTTGTCT
GTAAGCGGATGCCGGGAGCAGACAAGCCCGTCAGGGCGCGTCAGCGGGTGTTGGCGGGTGTCGGGGCTGG
CTTAACTATGCGGCATCAGAGCAGATTGTACTGAGAGTGCACCATAGATCTCTTATTCACGAGTCAGTCT
GACTCTTGCGAGAGATGAGGATGTAATAATACTAATCTCGAAGATGCCATCTAATACATATAGACATACA
TATATATATATATACATTCTATATATTCTTACCCAGATTCTTTGAGGTAAGACGGTTGGGTTTTATCTTT
TGCAGTTGGTACTATTAAGAACAATCGAATCATAAGCATTGCTTACAAAGAATACACATACGAAATATTA
ACGATAATGTCAATTACGAAGACTGAACTGGACGGTATATTGCCATTGGTGGCCAGAGGTAAAGTTAGAG
ACATATATGAGGTAGACGCTGGTACGTTGCTGTTTGTTGCTACGGATCGTATCTCTGCATATGACGTTAT
TATGGAAAACAGCATTCCTGAAAAGGGTATCCTATTGACCAAACTGTCAGAGTTCTGGTTCAAGTTCCTG
TCCAACGATGTTCGTAATCATTTGGTAGACATCGCCCCAGGTAAGACTATTTTCGATTATCTACCTGCAA
AATTGAGCGAACCAAAGTACAAAACGCAACTAGAAGACCGCTCTCTATTGGTTCACAAACATAAACTAAT
TCCATTGGAAGTAATTGTCAGAGGCTACATCACCGGATCTGCTTGGAAAGAGTACGTAAAAACAGGTACT
GTGCATGGTTTGAAACAACCTCAAGGACTTAAAGAATCTCAAGAGTTCCCAGAACCAATCTTCACCCCAT
CGACCAAGGCTGAACAAGGTGAACATGACGAAAACATCTCTCCTGCCCAGGCCGCTGAGCTGGTGGGTGA
AGATTTGTCACGTAGAGTGGCAGAACTGGCTGTAAAACTGTACTCCAAGTGCAAAGATTATGCTAAGGAG
AAGGGCATCATCATCGCAGACACTAAATTCGAATTTGGTATTGACGAAAAGACCAATGAAATTATTCTAG
TGGACGAGGTGCTAACGCCAGACTCCTCAAGATTCTGGAACGGTGCCTCTTATAAGGTAGGAGAATCCCA
AGATTCTTACGATAAGCAATTTTTAAGAGACTGGCTTACTGCTAATAAGTTGAACGGTGTTAACGGCGTC
AAAATGCCCCAAGACATTGTAGACAGGACAAGGGCCAAATATATAGAGGCTTATGAAACATTGACAGGGT
CTAAATGGTCTCACTAACGTGATTTACATATACTACAAGTCGCCAGTGTAACTCCTCACTGAATATGATT
CATACATACCCGTATGTATTAATGTATAAATGTTCTCAGAGCAAATTTTATCGAGATCTATGCGGTGTGA
AATACCGCACAGATGCGTAAGGAGAAAATACCGCATCAGGAAATTGTAAGCGTTAATATTTTGTTAAAAT
TCGCGTTAAATTTTTGTTAAATCAGCTCATTTTTTAACCAATAGGCCGAAATCGGCAAAATCCCTTATAA
ATCAAAAGAATAGACCGAGATAGGGT
[37 nt withheld, positions 1637-1673]
AAAGAACGTGGACTCCAACGTCAAAGG
[49 nt withheld, positions 1701-1749]
T
[91 nt withheld, positions 1751-1841]
G
[124 nt withheld, positions 1843-1966]
CCATTCGCCATTCAGGCTGCGCAACTGTTGGGAAGGGCGATCGGTGCGGGCCTCTTCGCTATTACGCCAG
CTGGCGAAAGGGGGATGTGCTGCAAGGCGATTAAGTTGGGTAACGCCAGGGTTTTCCCAGTCACGACGTT
GTAAAACGACGGCCAGTGAATTGTAATACGACTCACTATAGGGCGAATTGGAGCTCCACCGCGGTGGCGG
CCGCTCTAGAACTAGTGGATCCCCCGGGCTGCAGGAATTCGATATCAAGCTTATCGATACCGTCGACCTC
GAGGGGGGGCCCGGTACCAGCTTTTGTTCCCTTTAGTGAGGGTTAATTTCGAGCTTGGCGTAATCATGGT
CATAGCTGTTTCCTGTGTGAAATTGTTATCCGCTCACAATTCCACACAACATACGAGCCGGAAGCATAAA
GTGTAAAGCCTGGGGTGCCTAATGAGTGAGCTAACTCACATTAATTGCGTTGCGCTCACTGCCCGCTTTC
CAGTCGGGAAACCTGTCGTGCCAGCTGCATTAATGAATCGGCCAACGCGCGGGGAGAGGCGGTTTGCGTA
TTGGGCGCTCTTCCGCTTCCTCGCTCACTGACTCGCTGCGCTCGGTCGTTCGGCTGCGGCGAGCGGTATC
AGCTCACTCAAAGGCGGTAATACGGTTATCCACAGAATCAGGGGATAACGCAGGAAAGAACATGTGAGCA
AAAGGCCAGCAAAAGGCCAGGAACCGTAAAAAGGCCGCGTTGCTGGCGTTTTTCCATAGGCTCCGCCCCC
CTGACGAGCATCACAAAAATCGACGCTCAAGTCAGAGGTGGCGAAACCCGACAGGACTATAAAGATACCA
GGCGTTTCCCCCTGGAAGCTCCCTCGTGCGCTCTCCTGTTCCGACCCTGCCGCTTACCGGATACCTGTCC
GCCTTTCTCCCTTCGGGAAGCGTGGCGCTTTCTCATAGCTCACGCTGTAGGTATCTCAGTTCGGTGTAGG
TCGTTCGCTCCAAGCTGGGCTGTGTGCACGAACCCCCCGTTCAGCCCGACCGCTGCGCCTTATCCGGTAA
CTATCGTCTTGAGTCCAACCCGGTAAGACACGACTTATCGCCACTGGCAGCAGCCACTGGTAACAGGATT
AGCAGAGCGAGGTATGTAGGCGGTGCTACAGAGTTCTTGAAGTGGTGGCCTAACTACGGCTACACTAGAA
GAACAGTATTTGGTATCTGCGCTCTGCTGAAGCCAGTTACCTTCGGAAAAAGAGTTGGTAGCTCTTGATC
CGGCAAACAAACCACCGCTGGTAGCGGTGGTTTTTTTGTTTGCAAGCAGCAGATTACGCGCAGAAAAAAA
GGATCTCAAGAAGATCCTTTGATCTTTTCTACGGGGTCTGACGCTCAGTGGAACGAAAACTCACGTTAAG
GGATTTTGGTCATGAGATTATCAAAAAGGATCTTCACCTAGATCCTTTTAAATTAAAAATGAAGTTTTAA
ATCAATCTAAAGTATATATGAGTAAACTTGGTCTGACAGTTACCAATGCTTAATCAGTGAGGCACCTATC
TCAGCGATCTGTCTATTTCGTTCATCCATAGTTGCCTGACTCCCCGTCGTGTAGATAACTACGATACGGG
AGGGCTTACCATCTGGCCCCAGTGCTGCAATGATACCGCGAGACCCACGCTCACCGGCTCCAGATTTATC
AGCAATAAACCAGCCAGCCGGAAGGGCCGAGCGCAGAAGTGGTCCTGCAACTTTATCCGCCTCCATCCAG
TCTATTAATTGTTGCCGGGAAGCTAGAGTAAGTAGTTCGCCAGTTAATAGTTTGCGCAACGTTGTTGCCA
TTGCTACAGGCATCGTGGTGTCACGCTCGTCGTTTGGTATGGCTTCATTCAGCTCCGGTTCCCAACGATC
AAGGCGAGTTACATGATCCCCCATGTTGTGCAAAAAAGCGGTTAGCTCCTTCGGTCCTCCGATCGTTGTC
AGAAGTAAGTTGGCCGCAGTGTTATCACTCATGGTTATGGCAGCACTGCATAATTCTCTTACTGTCATGC
CATCCGTAAGATGCTTTTCTGTGACTGGTGAGTACTCAACCAAGTCATTCTGAGAATAGTGTATGCGGCG
ACCGAGTTGCTCTTGCCCGGCGTCAATACGGGATAATACCGCGCCACATAGCAGAACTTTAAAAGTGCTC
ATCATTGGAAAACGTTCTTCGGGGCGAAAACTCTCAAGGATCTTACCGCTGTTGAGATCCAGTTCGATGT
AACCCACTCGTGCACCCAACTGATCTTCAGCATCTTTTACTTTCACCAGCGTTTCTGGGTGAGCAAAAAC
AGGAAGGCAAAATGCCGCAAAAAAGGGAATAAGGGCGACACGGAAATGTTGAATACTCATACTCTTCCTT
TTTCAATATTATTGAAGCATTTATCAGGGTTATTGTCTCATGAGCGGATACATATTTGAATGTATTTAGA
AAAATAAACAAATAGGGGTTCCGCGCACATTTCCCCGAAAAGTGCCACCTGACGTCTAAGAAACCATTAT
TATCATGACATTAACCTATAAAAATAGGCG
Features (pLannotate 1.2.2; 16 found; start..end, strand, type, name):
      1..35      +  CDS            rop (fragment): Rop protein, which maintains plasmids at low copy number; rop
    137..186     +  misc_feature   bom (fragment): basis of mobility region from pBR322
    427..1344    +  CDS            ADE1: PUR7_YEAST - Experimental evidence at protein level: Swiss-Prot protein existence level 1. From Saccharomyces cerevisiae (strain ATCC 204508 / S288c) (Baker's yeast).
   1459..1510    +  misc_feature   bom (fragment): basis of mobility region from pBR322
   1538..1966    -  rep_origin     f1 ori (sequence partly withheld): f1 bacteriophage origin of replication; arrow indicates direction of (+) strand synthesis
   1970..2127    -  CDS            lacZα (fragment): LacZα fragment of β-galactosidase; lacZ fragment
   2130..2148    +  promoter       T7 promoter: promoter for bacteriophage T7 RNA polymerase
   2157..2264    +  misc_feature   MCS: pBluescript multiple cloning site
   2276..2294    -  promoter       T3 promoter: promoter for bacteriophage T3 RNA polymerase
   2339..2355    -  protein_bind   lac operator: The lac repressor binds to the lac operator to inhibit transcription in E. coli. This inhibition can be relieved by adding lactose or isopropyl-β-D-thiogalactopyranoside (IPTG). lac repressor encoded by lacI
   2363..2393    -  promoter       lac promoter: promoter for the E. coli lac operon
   2408..2429    -  protein_bind   CAP binding site: CAP binding activates transcription in the presence of cAMP. E. coli catabolite activator protein
   2442..2534    -  CDS            lacI (fragment): lac repressor; lacI; The lac repressor binds to the lac operator to inhibit transcription in E. coli. This inhibition can be relieved by adding lactose or isopropyl-β-D-thiogalactopyranoside (IPTG).
   2717..3305    -  rep_origin     ori: high-copy-number ColE1/pMB1/pBR322/pUC origin of replication
   3476..4336    -  CDS            AmpR: β-lactamase; bla; confers resistance to ampicillin, carbenicillin, and related antibiotics
   4337..4441    -  promoter       AmpR promoter: bla
