[The description below was written by a language model from this plasmid's Addgene catalogue record and pLannotate feature annotations shown in this document.]
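Description:
pRSII308 is an empty yeast integrating shuttle vector of 4,516 bp, belonging to a redesigned set of the pRS30x series used for genetic manipulation of Saccharomyces cerevisiae. It carries no yeast replication origin or centromere in the annotated features, consistent with its classification as an integrating vector: stable maintenance in yeast depends on recombination into the genome, typically after the plasmid is linearised within a region of homology. In E. coli it replicates from a high-copy ColE1/pUC-type origin and is selected with ampicillin through the β-lactamase gene and its native promoter. An f1 bacteriophage origin is also present, allowing production of single-stranded DNA when helper phage is supplied. Short annotated fragments of rop, bom and lacI appear to be backbone remnants rather than functional elements.

The yeast selectable marker is ADE1, encoding an enzyme of the purine biosynthetic pathway, which allows selection by complementation of adenine auxotrophy in ade1 mutant strains. The depositor notes that the ADE1 coding sequence was silently modified to eliminate BamHI, EcoRI, SalI and XbaI sites without changing the Ade1 protein, so that these sites remain usable for cloning elsewhere in the vector. The cloning region is the pBluescript-type multiple cloning site, flanked by opposing T7 and T3 promoters and embedded in a lacZα fragment driven by the lac promoter with its operator and CAP binding site, an arrangement that normally supports blue/white screening of inserts. No promoter for yeast expression is supplied, so any inserted gene must bring its own regulatory sequences. The depositor also notes minor discrepancies between the assembled and quality-control sequences, outside critical regions.
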