Addgene plasmid #35443: pRSII308
Purpose: (Empty Backbone)
Depositing lab: Steven Haase. Depositing organization: Duke University. Publication: New and Redesigned pRS Plasmid Shuttle Vectors for Genetic Manipulation of Saccharomycescerevisiae. Chee MK, Haase SB. G3 (Bethesda). 2012 May;2(5):515-26. Epub 2012 May 1. 10.1534/g3.111.001917 PubMed 22670222.
Backbone
  Vector backbone: pRS30x
  Backbone manufacturer: Stratagene
  Backbone size (bp): 4516
  Vector type: Yeast integrating vector
  Promoter: None
  Selectable markers: ADE1
Growth in bacteria
  Bacterial resistance: Ampicillin, 100 μg/mL
  Growth temperature: 37°C
  Growth strain: DH5alpha
  Copy number: High Copy
Gene/Insert
  Cloning method: Restriction Enzyme
  Sequencing primers: 5′ M13 Forward, T7; 3′ M13 Reverse
Resource information
  A portion of this plasmid was derived from a plasmid made by: Daniel J Lew, Duke University Chandra Tucker, Duke University (now at University of Colorado, Denver) M. Henar Valdivieso, Scripps Institutue (now at Institute of Biochemical Microbiology, Spain).
Terms and licenses: Academic/Nonprofit Terms; Industry Terms: Not Available to Industry
Depositor comments: ADE1 has been modified to remove BamHI, EcoRI, SalI and XbaI sites without altering the amino acid sequence of the Ade1 protein. Note that there may be some small discrepancies between Addgene's quality control sequence and the the assembled from the depositor. These discrepancies are not in critical regions.
How to cite: pRSII308 was a gift from Steven Haase (Addgene plasmid # 35443 ; http://n2t.net/addgene:35443 ; RRID:Addgene_35443)
