>Addgene plasmid #35443 | pRSII308 | addgene partial sequence | sequence record 53675 | pRSII-F1 5'-CGGCATCAGAGCAGATTGTAC-3'
CGAGTCAGTCTGACTCTTGCGAGAGATGAGGATGTAATAATACTAATCTCGAAGATGCCATCTAATACAT
ATAGACATACATATATATATATATACATTCTATATATTCTTACCCAGATTCTTTGAGGTAAGACGGTTGG
GTTTTATCTTTTGCAGTTGGTACTATTAAGAACAATCGAATCATAAGCATTGCTTACAAAGAATACACAT
ACGAAATATTAACGATAATGTCAATTACGAAGACTGAACTGGACGGTATATTGCCATTGGTGGCCAGAGG
TAAAGTTAGAGACATATATGAGGTAGACGCTGGTACGTTGCTGTTTGTTGCTACGGATCGTATCTCTGCA
TATGACGTTATTATGGAAAACAGCATTCCTGAAAAGGGTATCCTATTGACCAAACTGTCAGAGTTCTGGT
TCAAGTTCCTGTCCAACGATGTTCGTAATCATTTGGTAGACATCGCCCCAGGTAAGACTATTTTCGATTA
TCTACCTGCAAAATTGAGCGAACCAAAGTACAAAACGCAACTAGAAGACCGCTCTCTATTGGTTCACAAA
CATAAACTAATTCCATTGGAAGTAATTGTCAGAGGCTACATCACCGGATCTGCTTGGAAAGAGTACGTAA
AAACAGGTACTGTGCATGGTTTGAAACAACCTCAAGGACTTAAAGAATCTCAAGAGTTCCCAGAACCAAT
CTTCACCCCATCGACCAAGGCTGAACAAGGTGAACATGACGAAAACATCTCTCCTGCCCAGGCCGCTGAG
CTGGTGGGTGAAGATTTGTCACGTAGAGTGGCAGAACTGGCTGTAAA
