>Addgene plasmid #35443 | pRSII308 | addgene partial sequence | sequence record 53677 | pGEX3
AGGGCCTCGTGATACGCCTATTTTTATAGGTTAATGTCATGATAATAATGGTTTCTTAGACGTCAGGTGG
CACTTTTCGGGGAAATGTGCGCGGAACCCCTATTTGTTTATTTTTCTAAATACATTCAAATATGTATCCG
CTCATGAGACAATAACCCTGATAAATGCTTCAATAATATTGAAAAAGGAAGAGTATGAGTATTCAACATT
TCCGTGTCGCCCTTATTCCCTTTTTTGCGGCATTTTGCCTTCCTGTTTTTGCTCACCCAGAAACGCTGGT
GAAAGTAAAAGATGCTGAAGATCAGTTGGGTGCACGAGTGGGTTACATCGAACTGGATCTCAACAGCGGT
AAGATCCTTGAGAGTTTTCGCCCCGAAGAACGTTTTCCAATGATGAGCACTTTTAAAGTTCTGCTATGTG
GCGCGGTATTATCCCGTATTGACGCCGGGCAAGAGCAACTCGGTCGCCGCATACACTATTCTCAGAATGA
CTTGGTTGAGTACTCACCAGTCACAGAAAAGCATCTTACGGATGGCATGACAGTAAGAGAATTATGCAGT
GCTGCCATAACCATGAGTGATAACACTGCGGCCAACTTACTTCTGACAACGATCGGAGGACCGAAGGAGC
TAACCGCTTTTTTGCACAACATGGGGGATCATGTAACTCGCCTTGATCGTTGGGAACCGGAGCTGAATGA
AGCCATACCAAACGACGAGCGTGACACCACGATGCCTGTAGCAATGGCAACAACGTTGCGCAAACTATTA
ACTGGCGAACTACTTACTCTAGCTTCC
