>Addgene plasmid #35443 | pRSII308 | addgene partial sequence | sequence record 53682 | M13_pUC_fwd
ATTGGAGCTCCACCGCGGTGGCGGCCGCTCTAGAACTAGTGGATCCCCCGGGCTGCAGGAATTCGATATC
AAGCTTATCGATACCGTCGACCTCGAGGGGGGGCCCGGTACCAGCTTTTGTTCCCTTTAGTGAGGGTTAA
TTTCGAGCTTGGCGTAATCATGGTCATAGCTGTTTCCTGTGTGAAATTGTTATCCGCTCACAATTCCACA
CAACATACGAGCCGGAAGCATAAAGTGTAAAGCCTGGGGTGCCTAATGAGTGAGCTAACTCACATTAATT
GCGTTGCGCTCACTGCCCGCTTTCCAGTCGGGAAACCTGTCGTGCCAGCTGCATTAATGAATCGGCCAAC
GCGCGGGGAGAGGCGGTTTGCGTATTGGGCGCTCTTCCGCTTCCTCGCTCACTGACTCGCTGCGCTCGGT
CGTTCGGCTGCGGCGAGCGGTATCAGCTCACTCAAAGGCGGTAATACGGTTATCCACAGAATCAGGGGAT
AACGCAGGAAAGAACATGTGAGCAAAAGGCCAGCAAAAGGCCAGGAACCGTAAAAAGGCCGCGTTGCTGG
CGTTTTTCCATAGGCTCCGCCCCCCTGACGAGCATCACAAAAATCGACGCTCAAGTCAGAGGTGGCGAAA
CCCGACAGGACTATAAAGATACCAGGCGTTTCCCCCTGGAAGCTCCCTCGTGCGCTCTCCTGTTCCGACC
CTGCCGCTTACCGGATACCTGTCCGCCTTTCTCCCTTCGGGAAGCGTGGCGCTTTCTCATAGCTCACGCT
GTAGGTATCTCAGTTCGGTGTAG
